Addgene plasmid #74429: pmirGlo-CALB2-3'UTR mir-30 mut2
Purpose: Calb2 UTR with mutated mir-30 site 1 and 2
Depositing lab: Emanuela Felley-Bosco & Rolf Stahel. Depositing organization: Zurich University Hospital. Publication: Posttranscriptional Regulation Controls Calretinin Expression in Malignant Pleural Mesothelioma. Kresoja-Rakic J, Sulemani M, Kirschner MB, Ronner M, Reid G, Kao S, Schwaller B, Weder W, Stahel RA, Felley-Bosco E. Front Genet. 2017 May 29;8:70. doi: 10.3389/fgene.2017.00070. eCollection 2017. PubMed 28611824.
Backbone
  Vector backbone: pmirGLO
  Backbone manufacturer: Promega
  Backbone size w/o insert (bp): 7350
  Total vector size (bp): 7893
  Vector type: Mammalian Expression, Luciferase
  Selectable markers: Neomycin (select with G418)
Growth in bacteria
  Bacterial resistance: Ampicillin, 100 μg/mL
  Growth temperature: 37°C
  Growth strain: DH5alpha
  Copy number: Unknown
Gene/Insert
  Gene/Insert name: CALB2 3'UTR
  Species: H. sapiens (human)
  Insert size (bp): 570
  GenBank ID: NM_001740
  Entrez Gene: CALB2 (a.k.a. CAB29, CAL2, CR)
  Cloning method: Unknown
  Sequencing primers: 5′ mPGK-F; 3′ T7term
Terms and licenses: Academic/Nonprofit Terms; Industry Terms: Not Available to Industry
How to cite: pmirGlo-CALB2-3'UTR mir-30 mut2 was a gift from Emanuela Felley-Bosco & Rolf Stahel (Addgene plasmid # 74429 ; http://n2t.net/addgene:74429 ; RRID:Addgene_74429)
