[The description below was written by a language model from this plasmid's Addgene catalogue record and pLannotate feature annotations shown in this document.]
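Description:
pmirGlo-CALB2-3'UTR mir-30 mut2 is a dual-luciferase microRNA target reporter built on the Promega pmirGLO backbone for transient or stable expression in mammalian cells. It is propagated in E. coli through a high-copy ColE1/pUC-type origin with ampicillin selection (AmpR under its own bla promoter), and a ColE1 cer region is annotated that helps keep the plasmid monomeric. The catalogue lists a total size of about 7.9 kb, consistent with the assembled sequence.

The primary reporter is firefly luciferase (luc2) driven by the mouse PGK promoter. Downstream of the luciferase coding sequence lies an unannotated stretch of roughly 600 bp that ends at the multiple cloning site remnant. This position matches the recorded insert, a 570 bp human CALB2 (calretinin) 3'UTR, although the feature table does not label it directly. According to the record, both predicted miR-30 binding sites (sites 1 and 2) in this UTR are mutated; the exact base changes are not given. An SV40 late-type poly(A) signal is annotated after the cloning region.

A second cassette uses the SV40 enhancer/early promoter to drive humanized Renilla luciferase followed by a neomycin phosphotransferase coding sequence and a synthetic poly(A) signal. It provides both an internal normalisation control and G418 selection in mammalian cells.

In use, the firefly/Renilla ratio reports post-transcriptional regulation conferred by the cloned UTR. This double mutant is suited to serve as a control against the wild-type UTR, testing whether miR-30-dependent repression of calretinin is lost. The associated study examined this regulation in malignant pleural mesothelioma.
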