Features (pLannotate 1.2.2; 18 found; start..end, strand, type, name):
     17..66      +  CDS            SET1 (fragment): solubility-enhancement tag derived from T7 phage gene 10B
     74..93      +  terminator     T7 terminator (fragment): transcription terminator for bacteriophage T7 RNA polymerase
    115..236     -  polyA_signal   SV40 poly(A) signal: SV40 polyadenylation signal
    259..327     -  CDS            large T antigen (fragment): large T antigen from SV40 (simian virus 40)
    332..364     +  rep_origin     M13 ori (fragment): M13 bacteriophage origin of replication; arrow indicates direction of (+) strand synthesis
    365..416     -  misc_feature   bom (fragment): basis of mobility region from pBR322
    481..838     +  promoter       SV40 promoter: SV40 enhancer and early promoter
    889..1821    +  CDS            hRluc: Renilla luciferase human codon-optimized
   1872..2664    +  CDS            NeoR/KanR (fragment): aminoglycoside phosphotransferase from Tn5; aph(3')-II (or nptII); confers resistance to neomycin, kanamycin, and G418 (Geneticin®)
   2728..2776    +  polyA_signal   poly(A) signal: synthetic polyadenylation signal
   2797..2889    -  CDS            tnpA (fragment): TN5P_ECOLX - Also known as tnp. Experimental evidence at protein level: Swiss-Prot protein existence level 1. Mediates transposition of transposon Tn5 by a 'cut and paste' mechanism. First, the monomeric transposase binds the 19 bp inverted DNA repeats flanking the transposon. Then, dimerization of the DNA- bound transposase creates a synaptic DNA complex. After nicking of the first DNA strand, excision of the transposon proceeds through a series of intermediates. The transposase then mediates the insertion of the transposon at a new site by strand transfer. The activity of the wild- type tran
   2932..3036    +  promoter       AmpR promoter: bla
   3037..3897    +  CDS            AmpR: β-lactamase; bla; confers resistance to ampicillin, carbenicillin, and related antibiotics
   4055..4643    -  rep_origin     ori: high-copy-number ColE1/pMB1/pBR322/pUC origin of replication
   4759..5042    +  misc_feature   cer region: ColE1-derived recombination site that helps to maintain plasmids as monomers
   5099..5598    +  promoter       PGK promoter: mouse phosphoglycerate kinase 1 promoter
   5645..7297    +  CDS            luciferase: firefly luciferase synthetic luc2 version of the luciferase gene
   7897..10      +  misc_feature   MCS (fragment) (across the origin): pUC18/19 multiple cloning site
>Addgene plasmid #74429 | pmirGlo-CALB2-3'UTR mir-30 mut2 | addgene full sequence | sequence record 145620 | Addgene assembled sequence
CATGCAAGCTGATCCGGCTGCTAACAAAGCCCGAAAGGAAGCTGAGTTGGCTGCTGCCACCGCTGAGCAA
TAACTAGCATAACCCCTTGGGGCGGCCGCTTCGAGCAGACATGATAAGATACATTGATGAGTTTGGACAA
ACCACAACTAGAATGCAGTGAAAAAAATGCTTTATTTGTGAAATTTGTGATGCTATTGCTTTATTTGTAA
CCATTATAAGCTGCAATAAACAAGTTAACAACAACAATTGCATTCATTTTATGTTTCAGGTTCAGGGGGA
GATGTGGGAGGTTTTTTTAAGCAAGTAAAACCTCTACAAATGTGGTAAAATCGAATTTTAACAAAATATT
AACGCTTACAATTTCCTGATGCGGTATTTTCTCCTTACGCATCTGTGCGGTATTTCACACCGCATACGCG
GATCTGCGCAGCACCATGGCCTGAAATAACCTCTGAAAGAGGAACTTGGTTAGGTACCTTCTGAGGCGGA
AAGAACCAGCTGTGGAATGTGTGTCAGTTAGGGTGTGGAAAGTCCCCAGGCTCCCCAGCAGGCAGAAGTA
TGCAAAGCATGCATCTCAATTAGTCAGCAACCAGGTGTGGAAAGTCCCCAGGCTCCCCAGCAGGCAGAAG
TATGCAAAGCATGCATCTCAATTAGTCAGCAACCATAGTCCCGCCCCTAACTCCGCCCATCCCGCCCCTA
ACTCCGCCCAGTTCCGCCCATTCTCCGCCCCATGGCTGACTAATTTTTTTTATTTATGCAGAGGCCGAGG
CCGCCTCGGCCTCTGAGCTATTCCAGAAGTAGTGAGGAGGCTTTTTTGGAGGCCTAGGCTTTTGCAAAAA
GCTTGATTCTTCTGACACAACAGTCTCGAACCAAAGGCTGGAGCCACCATGGCTTCCAAGGTGTACGACC
CCGAGCAACGCAAACGCATGATCACTGGGCCTCAGTGGTGGGCTCGCTGCAAGCAAATGAACGTGCTGGA
CTCCTTCATCAACTACTATGATTCCGAGAAGCACGCCGAGAACGCCGTGATTTTTCTGCATGGTAACGCT
GCCTCCAGCTACCTGTGGAGGCACGTCGTGCCTCACATCGAGCCCGTGGCTAGATGCATCATCCCTGATC
TGATCGGAATGGGTAAGTCCGGCAAGAGCGGGAATGGCTCATATCGCCTCCTGGATCACTACAAGTACCT
CACCGCTTGGTTCGAGCTGCTGAACCTTCCAAAGAAAATCATCTTTGTGGGCCACGACTGGGGGGCTTGT
CTGGCCTTTCACTACTCCTACGAGCACCAAGACAAGATCAAGGCCATCGTCCATGCTGAGAGTGTCGTGG
ACGTGATCGAGTCCTGGGACGAGTGGCCTGACATCGAGGAGGATATCGCCCTGATCAAGAGCGAAGAGGG
CGAGAAAATGGTGCTTGAGAATAACTTCTTCGTCGAGACCATGCTCCCAAGCAAGATCATGCGGAAACTG
GAGCCTGAGGAGTTCGCTGCCTACCTGGAGCCATTCAAGGAGAAGGGCGAGGTTAGACGGCCTACCCTCT
CCTGGCCTCGCGAGATCCCTCTCGTTAAGGGAGGCAAGCCCGACGTCGTCCAGATTGTCCGCAACTACAA
CGCCTACCTTCGGGCCAGCGACGATCTGCCTAAGATGTTCATCGAGTCCGACCCTGGGTTCTTTTCCAAC
GCTATTGTCGAGGGAGCTAAGAAGTTCCCTAACACCGAGTTCGTGAAGGTGAAGGGCCTCCACTTCAGCC
AGGAGGACGCTCCAGATGAAATGGGTAAGTACATCAAGAGCTTCGTGGAGCGCGTGCTGAAGAACGAGCA
GACCGGTGGTGGGAGCGGAGGTGGCGGATCAGGTGGCGGAGGCTCCGGAGGGATTGAACAAGATGGATTG
CACGCAGGTTCTCCGGCCGCTTGGGTGGAGAGGCTATTCGGCTATGACTGGGCACAACAGACAATCGGCT
GCTCTGATGCCGCCGTGTTCCGGCTGTCAGCGCAGGGGCGCCCGGTTCTTTTTGTCAAGACCGACCTGTC
CGGTGCCCTGAATGAACTGCAGGACGAGGCAGCGCGGCTATCGTGGCTGGCCACGACGGGCGTTCCTTGC
GCAGCTGTGCTCGACGTTGTCACTGAAGCGGGAAGGGACTGGCTGCTATTGGGCGAAGTGCCGGGGCAGG
ATCTCCTGTCATCTCACCTTGCTCCTGCCGAGAAAGTATCCATCATGGCTGATGCAATGCGGCGGCTGCA
TACGCTTGATCCGGCTACCTGCCCATTCGACCACCAAGCGAAACATCGCATCGAGCGAGCACGTACTCGG
ATGGAAGCCGGTCTTGTCGATCAGGATGATCTGGACGAAGAGCATCAGGGGCTCGCGCCAGCCGAACTGT
TCGCCAGGCTCAAGGCGCGCATGCCCGACGGCGAGGATCTCGTCGTGACCCATGGCGATGCCTGCTTGCC
GAATATCATGGTGGAAAATGGCCGCTTTTCTGGATTCATCGACTGTGGCCGGCTGGGTGTGGCGGACCGC
TATCAGGACATAGCGTTGGCTACCCGTGATATTGCTGAAGAGCTTGGCGGCGAATGGGCTGACCGCTTCC
TCGTGCTTTACGGTATCGCCGCTCCCGATTCGCAGCGCATCGCCTTCTATCGCCTTCTTGACGAGTTCTT
CTGAGCGGGACTCTGGGGTTCGAAATGACCGACCAAGCGACGCCCAACCTGCCATCACGATGGCCGCAAT
AAAATATCTTTATTTTCATTACATCTGTGTGTTGGTTTTTTGTGTGAATCGATAGCGATAAGGATCCTCT
TTGCGCTTGCGTTTTCCCTTGTCCAGATAGCCCAGTAGCTGACATTCATCCGGGGTCAGCACCGTTTCTG
CGGACTGGCTTTCTACGTAATGGTTTCTTAGACGTCAGGTGGCACTTTTCGGGGAAATGTGCGCGGAACC
CCTATTTGTTTATTTTTCTAAATACATTCAAATATGTATCCGCTCATGAGACAATAACCCTGATAAATGC
TTCAATAATATTGAAAAAGGAAGAGTATGAGTATTCAACATTTCCGTGTCGCCCTTATTCCCTTTTTTGC
GGCATTTTGCCTTCCTGTTTTTGCTCACCCAGAAACGCTGGTGAAAGTAAAAGATGCTGAAGATCAGTTG
GGTGCACGAGTGGGTTACATCGAACTGGATCTCAACAGCGGTAAGATCCTTGAGAGTTTTCGCCCCGAAG
AACGTTTTCCAATGATGAGCACTTTCAAAGTTCTGCTATGTGGCGCGGTATTATCCCGTATTGACGCCGG
GCAAGAGCAACTCGGTCGCCGCATACACTATTCTCAGAATGACTTGGTTGAGTACTCACCAGTCACAGAA
AAGCATCTTACGGATGGCATGACAGTAAGAGAATTATGCAGTGCTGCCATAACCATGAGTGATAACACTG
CGGCCAACTTACTTCTGACAACTATCGGAGGACCGAAGGAGCTAACCGCTTTTTTGCACAACATGGGGGA
TCATGTAACTCGCCTTGATCGTTGGGAACCGGAGCTGAATGAAGCCATACCAAACGACGAGCGTGACACC
ACGATGCCTGTAGCAATGGCAACAACGTTGCGCAAACTATTAACTGGCGAACTACTTACTCTAGCTTCCC
GGCAACAATTAATAGACTGGATGGAGGCGGATAAAGTTGCAGGACCACTTCTGCGCTCGGCCCTTCCGGC
TGGCTGGTTTATTGCTGATAAATCTGGAGCCGGTGAGCGTGGGTCTCGCGGTATCATTGCAGCACTGGGG
CCAGATGGTAAGCCCTCCCGTATCGTAGTTATCTACACGACGGGGAGTCAGGCAACTATGGATGAACGAA
ATAGACAGATCGCTGAGATAGGTGCCTCACTGATTAAGCATTGGTAATTCGAAATGACCGACCAAGCGAC
GCCCAACCGGTATCAGCTCACTCAAAGGCGGTAATACGGTTATCCACAGAATCAGGGGATAACGCAGGAA
AGAACATGTGAGCAAAAGGCCAGCAAAAGGCCAGGAACCGTAAAAAGGCCGCGTTGCTGGCGTTTTTCCA
TAGGCTCCGCCCCCCTGACGAGCATCACAAAAATCGACGCTCAAGTCAGAGGTGGCGAAACCCGACAGGA
CTATAAAGATACCAGGCGTTTCCCCCTGGAAGCTCCCTCGTGCGCTCTCCTGTTCCGACCCTGCCGCTTA
CCGGATACCTGTCCGCCTTTCTCCCTTCGGGAAGCGTGGCGCTTTCTCATAGCTCACGCTGTAGGTATCT
CAGTTCGGTGTAGGTCGTTCGCTCCAAGCTGGGCTGTGTGCACGAACCCCCCGTTCAGCCCGACCGCTGC
GCCTTATCCGGTAACTATCGTCTTGAGTCCAACCCGGTAAGACACGACTTATCGCCACTGGCAGCAGCCA
CTGGTAACAGGATTAGCAGAGCGAGGTATGTAGGCGGTGCTACAGAGTTCTTGAAGTGGTGGCCTAACTA
CGGCTACACTAGAAGGACAGTATTTGGTATCTGCGCTCTGCTGAAGCCAGTTACCTTCGGAAAAAGAGTT
GGTAGCTCTTGATCCGGCAAACAAACCACCGCTGGTAGCGGTGGTTTTTTTGTTTGCAAGCAGCAGATTA
CGCGCAGAAAAAAAGGATTTCAAGAAGATCCTTTGATCTTTTCTACGGGGTCTGACGCTCAGTGGAACGA
AAACTCACGTTAAGGGATTTTGGTCATGAGATTATCAAAAAGGATCTTCACCTAGATCCTTTTATAGTCC
GGAAATACAGGAACGCACGCTGGATGGCCCTTCGCTGGGATGGTGAAACCATGAAAAATGGCAGCTTCAG
TGGATTAAGTGGGGGTAATGTGGCCTGTACCCTCTGGTTGCATAGGTATTCATACGGTTAAAATTTATCA
GGCGCGATTGCGGCAGTTTTTCGGGTGGTTTGTTGCCATTTTTACCTGTCTGCTGCCGTGATCGCGCTGA
ACGCGTTTTAGCGGTGCGTACAATTAAGGGATTATGGTAAATCCACTTACTGTCTGCCCTCGTAGCCATC
GAGATAAACCGCAGTACTCCGGCCACGATGCGTCCGGCGTAGAGGATCGAGATCTACCGGGTAGGGGAGG
CGCTTTTCCCAAGGCAGTCTGGAGCATGCGCTTTAGCAGCCCCGCTGGGCACTTGGCGCTACACAAGTGG
CCTCTGGCCTCGCACACATTCCACATCCACCGGTAGGCGCCAACCGGCTCCGTTCTTTGGTGGCCCCTTC
GCGCCACCTTCTACTCCTCCCCTAGTCAGGAAGTTCCCCCCCGCCCCGCAGCTCGCGTCGTGCAGGACGT
GACAAATGGAAGTAGCACGTCTCACTAGTCTCGTGCAGATGGACAGCACCGCTGAGCAATGGAAGCGGGT
AGGCCTTTGGGGCAGCGGCCAATAGCAGCTTTGCTCCTTCGCTTTCTGGGCTCAGAGGCTGGGAAGGGGT
GGGTCCGGGGGCGGGCTCAGGGGCGGGCTCAGGGGCGGGGCGGGCGCCCGAAGGTCCTCCGGAGGCCCGG
CATTCTGCACGCTTCAAAAGCGCACGTCTGCCGCGCTGTTCTCCTCTTCCTCATCTCCGGGCCTTTCGAC
CTGCAGCCCAAGCTTGGCAATCCGGTACTGTTGGTAAAGCCACCATGGAAGATGCCAAAAACATTAAGAA
GGGCCCAGCGCCATTCTACCCACTCGAAGACGGGACCGCCGGCGAGCAGCTGCACAAAGCCATGAAGCGC
TACGCCCTGGTGCCCGGCACCATCGCCTTTACCGACGCACATATCGAGGTGGACATTACCTACGCCGAGT
ACTTCGAGATGAGCGTTCGGCTGGCAGAAGCTATGAAGCGCTATGGGCTGAATACAAACCATCGGATCGT
GGTGTGCAGCGAGAATAGCTTGCAGTTCTTCATGCCCGTGTTGGGTGCCCTGTTCATCGGTGTGGCTGTG
GCCCCAGCTAACGACATCTACAACGAGCGCGAGCTGCTGAACAGCATGGGCATCAGCCAGCCCACCGTCG
TATTCGTGAGCAAGAAAGGGCTGCAAAAGATCCTCAACGTGCAAAAGAAGCTACCGATCATACAAAAGAT
CATCATCATGGATAGCAAGACCGACTACCAGGGCTTCCAAAGCATGTACACCTTCGTGACTTCCCATTTG
CCACCCGGCTTCAACGAGTACGACTTCGTGCCCGAGAGCTTCGACCGGGACAAAACCATCGCCCTGATCA
TGAACAGTAGTGGCAGTACCGGATTGCCCAAGGGCGTAGCCCTACCGCACCGCACCGCTTGTGTCCGATT
CAGTCATGCCCGCGACCCCATCTTCGGCAACCAGATCATCCCCGACACCGCTATCCTCAGCGTGGTGCCA
TTTCACCACGGCTTCGGCATGTTCACCACGCTGGGCTACTTGATCTGCGGCTTTCGGGTCGTGCTCATGT
ACCGCTTCGAGGAGGAGCTATTCTTGCGCAGCTTGCAAGACTATAAGATTCAATCTGCCCTGCTGGTGCC
CACACTATTTAGCTTCTTCGCTAAGAGCACTCTCATCGACAAGTACGACCTAAGCAACTTGCACGAGATC
GCCAGCGGCGGGGCGCCGCTCAGCAAGGAGGTAGGTGAGGCCGTGGCCAAACGCTTCCACCTACCAGGCA
TCCGCCAGGGCTACGGCCTGACAGAAACAACCAGCGCCATTCTGATCACCCCCGAAGGGGACGACAAGCC
TGGCGCAGTAGGCAAGGTGGTGCCCTTCTTCGAGGCTAAGGTGGTGGACTTGGACACCGGTAAGACACTG
GGTGTGAACCAGCGCGGCGAGCTGTGCGTCCGTGGCCCCATGATCATGAGCGGCTACGTTAACAACCCCG
AGGCTACAAACGCTCTCATCGACAAGGACGGCTGGCTGCACAGCGGCGACATCGCCTACTGGGACGAGGA
CGAGCACTTCTTCATCGTGGACCGGCTGAAGAGCCTGATCAAATACAAGGGCTACCAGGTAGCCCCAGCC
GAACTGGAGAGCATCCTGCTGCAACACCCCAACATCTTCGACGCCGGGGTCGCCGGCCTGCCCGACGACG
ATGCCGGCGAGCTGCCCGCCGCAGTCGTCGTGCTGGAACACGGTAAAACCATGACCGAGAAGGAGATCGT
GGACTATGTGGCCAGCCAGGTTACAACCGCCAAGAAGCTGCGCGGTGGTGTTGTGTTCGTGGACGAGGTG
CCTAAAGGACTGACCGGCAAGTTGGACGCCCGCAAGATCCGCGAGATTCTCATTAAGGCCAAGAAGGGCG
GCAAGATCGCCGTGTAATTCTAGTTGTTTAAACGAGCTCGCTAGCAGTGGGGACGGGGGCTGCTTCTCCA
CCTCCCCCAAACCCTGCTTCTGCTGCCCTGATGCGTCTACCCAGACTCAGAGACCGTGAGCGCCCCGCCC
CCACCCCTACAGCCTGCACACACCTGCCTGCAGAGCAGGAAATGAGAGATAGAGGATGGGCAGCTGGGGG
GCTGTCCTGAGCCCCCTGCACCCACCCCTGCCCAGGCAGTCTTTGCTCAGTGGATCACACACATGGAAGG
TGATGGGGGCATGGGTGGAGGGTCCCTAATTCTCTTCGCTGTGATGCATGAGCTCCCTCGCTGTATGATT
TAGGCTTCTATGTCCAACAGAGTGGACTCTTCCCTCTCGCTCCCCTCTGCCGGTCCCCCATGCCACCACC
CACCCCAAACTTCCAGGTTCCATCCACCACCTTGCCAATGGTGTAGCTGCCCTCTCAGAACTCCTGTGTG
TGGAAGGCACCCGCCCTTTCCTTGCCTTCTTTACTCGGCGTGCTCCTTTTCTCTTTGGGTTTCTTTTATC
CCAAAGAAGATTATCCAGACAATAAAATGGAAAGGTCCTGCTGTGGAAACTTACCCGTCGACCTGCAGG
