>Addgene plasmid #74429 | pmirGlo-CALB2-3'UTR mir-30 mut2 | depositor partial sequence | sequence record 140359 | pmirGlo-CALB2-3'UTR mir-30 mut2 sequence 571 bps
AGTGGGGACGGGGGCTGCTTCTCCACCTCCCCCAAACCCTGCTTCTGCTGCCCTGATGCGTCTACCCAGA
CTCAGAGACCGTGAGCGCCCCGCCCCCACCCCTACAGCCTGCACACACCTGCCTGCAGAGCAGGAAATGA
GAGATAGAGGATGGGCAGCTGGGGGGCTGTCCTGAGCCCCCTGCACCCACCCCTGCCCAGGCAGTCTTTG
CTCAGTGGATCACACACATGGAAGGTGATGGGGGCATGGGTGGAGGGTCCCTAATTCTCTTCGCTGTGAT
GCATGAGCTCCCTCGCTGTATGATTTAGGCTTCTATGTCCAACAGAGTGGACTCTTCCCTCTCGCTCCCC
TCTGCCGGTCCCCCATGCCACCACCCACCCCAAACTTCCAGGTTCCATCCACCACCTTGCCAATGGTGTA
GCTGCCCTCTCAGAACTCCTGTGTGTGGAAGGCACCCGCCCTTTCCTTGCCTTCTTTACTCGGCGTGCTC
CTTTTCTCTTTGGGTTTCTTTTATCCCAAAGAAGATTATCCAGACAATAAAATGGAAAGGTCCTGCTGTG
GAAACTTACCC
