>Addgene plasmid #74429 | pmirGlo-CALB2-3'UTR mir-30 mut2 | addgene partial sequence | sequence record 142624 | Fluc-F1 5'-AGAAGCTGCGCGGTGGTGTTGTG-3'
TGACCGGCAGTTGGACGCCCGCAAGATCCGCGAGATTCTCATTAAGGCCAAGAAGGGCGGCAAGATCGCC
GTGTAATTCTAGTTGTTTAAACGAGCTCGCTAGCAGTGGGGACGGGGGCTGCTTCTCCACCTCCCCCAAA
CCCTGCTTCTGCTGCCCTGATGCGTCTACCCAGACTCAGAGACCGTGAGCGCCCCGCCCCCACCCCTACA
GCCTGCACACACCTGCCTGCAGAGCAGGAAATGAGAGATAGAGGATGGGCAGCTGGGGGGCTGTCCTGAG
CCCCCTGCACCCACCCCTGCCCAGGCAGTCTTTGCTCAGTGGATCACACACATGGAAGGTGATGGGGGCA
TGGGTGGAGGGTCCCTAATTCTCTTCGCTGTGATGCATGAGCTCCCTCGCTGTATGATTTAGGCTTCTAT
GTCCAACAGAGTGGACTCTTCCCTCTCGCTCCCCTCTGCCGGTCCCCCATGCCACCACCCACCCCAAACT
TCCAGGTTCCATCCACCACCTTGCCAATGGTGTAGCTGCCCTCTCAGAACTCCTGTGTGTGGAAGGCACC
CGCCCTTTCCTTGCCTTCTTTACTCGGCGTGCTCCTTTTCTCTTTGGGTTTCTTTTATCCCAAAGAAGAT
TATCCAGACAATAAAATGGAAAGGTCCTGCTGTGGAAACTTACCCGTCGACCTGCAGGCATGCAAGCTGA
TCCGGCTGCTAACAAAGCCCGAAAGGAAGCTGAGTTGGCTGCTGCCACCGCTGAGCAATAACTAGCATAA
CCCCTTGGGGGCGGCCGCTTCGAGCAGACATGATAAGATACATTGATGAGTTGGACAA
