>Addgene plasmid #74429 | pmirGlo-CALB2-3'UTR mir-30 mut2 | addgene partial sequence | sequence record 142625 | EBV-rev 5'-GTGGTTTGTCCAAACTCATC-3'
CGGCCGCCCAGGGGTTATGCTAGTTATTGCTCAGCGGTGGCAGCAGCCAACTCAGCTTCCTTTCGGGCTT
TGTTAGCAGCCGGATCAGCTTGCATGCCTGCAGGTCGACGGGTAAGTTTCCACAGCAGGACCTTTCCATT
TTATTGTCTGGATAATCTTCTTTGGGATAAAAGAAACCCAAAGAGAAAAGGAGCACGCCGAGTAAAGAAG
GCAAGGAAAGGGCGGGTGCCTTCCACACACAGGAGTTCTGAGAGGGCAGCTACACCATTGGCAAGGTGGT
GGATGGAACCTGGAAGTTTGGGGTGGGTGGTGGCATGGGGGACCGGCAGAGGGGAGCGAGAGGGAAGAGT
CCACTCTGTTGGACATAGAAGCCTAAATCATACAGCGAGGGAGCTCATGCATCACAGCGAAGAGAATTAG
GGACCCTCCACCCATGCCCCCATCACCTTCCATGTGTGTGATCCACTGAGCAAAGACTGCCTGGGCAGGG
GTGGGTGCAGGGGGCTCAGGACAGCCCCCCAGCTGCCCATCCTCTATCTCTCATTTCCTGCTCTGCAGGC
AGGTGTGTGCAGGCTGTAGGGGTGGGGGCGGGGCGCTCACGGTCTCTGAGTCTGGGTAGACGCATCAGGG
CAGCAGAAGCAGGGTTTGGGGGAGGTGGAGAAGCAGCCCCCGTCCCCACTGCTAGCGAGCTCGTTTAAAC
AACTAGAATTACACGGCGATCTTGCCGCCCTTCTTGGCCTTAATGAGAATCTCGCGGATCTTGCGGGCGT
CCAACTTGCCGGTCAGTCCTTTAGGCACCTCGTCCACGAACACAACACCACCGCGCAGCTTCTTGGCGGT
TGTAACCTGGCTGGCCACATAGTCCACGATCTCCTTCTCGGTCATGGTTTTACCGTGTTCCAGCACGACG
ACTGCGGCGGGCAGCTCGCCGGCATCGTCGTCGGGCAGGC
